>Addgene plasmid #198800 | pWP026 | addgene full sequence | sequence record 390252 | Addgene NGS Result
AAGCTTGCATGCGCGGCCGCACTGACTGGGCCGGCCCCACAGTTACTGTTGTTACAGACTCTACATCTAT
TAATATAATGCGGTCACTCTACATCATCAGCCTGACAATCCTCGACATAGTACTTTGCATGGCTCCAATG
CCTCATATTGATTGGTGTCTTTATTGGAGATATTTCAATAAGGATCAATTTAGGCCCGAATGTAACGGAG
TGTACCGTCTGAGGTTTGCGAAACATAAAGGTGAGGAAAAAAGTTTTTATTAACTTTTTAAAGAAAATTG
ATAATCAATTCTTTCATTCATTCTTCTCATTCAGCATAATTCCTAATTCCAGCTCACGATCATCGACCCC
GAGTAACCCCTCAACTATCAAGTGTCCCATGGACACCAGCAGCACCAGTTCCAAGATTCAACTCTTTTGT
CAATACGAACTCTATAATCATAAGCAATGAAAATGGATTTGGTAAGAGTTGAAAGTTAAATTAAAGCCAG
AATGAAATTTCTAAGTTGCCATCTTAAAATCAAATGTTAATGCATTTCAGGAGAGTGTCGACCGCATCAT
ACAAATTGCCAGCAATCCGGACAATGTTCATCAAATCAATTATGCATAGACAGTAATGGATATTGTTGTG
GCAATAAAAAGTAGGTTAAGCAATTGATTTTGAAATCACATAATTTCCAATTTATTTTTTTCCTAACGAA
ACTTAGTTTTTTTTAATGAGAATACAAAAATAGAAATCGAAATTTCCAGAATAATAACCGAATGCCCATC
ACCATCCTCTCTTGTTGCTCATTGTGCATTCCGTCGTCGTCAAGTGAATTGGTGTGAATCAGATTCCGAA
TGTGCACCACACTTGGCTCCACGTCAGAACAGATTTTTCTTTAACGACGCCACAGTTCTGGACAGCATTC
AGAAGTCTCCATCACTTTGCTGCCCGACCCAATGTGGTTATAATGTGTGTGTTCGATAGGCTTCTGGTAT
TGTGCTCTTTATACTTGAAAGAGCACAACACACCTGTGACCAGAGTCCTCATGACAAGAATTTTTTTTCA
GTATTTGTATATTTCGATGAGAAAAAAACACACTTTTTGTATTTTTAGTTTGGTCAGATCTTTGCCAAAA
CTGCTGAACTTTTGAGCAAAACTATTTGACGCATGACTTTCATTCTTTGCGATTGATGTGCTATGCAGAT
TTTCTTGAAACTTTAGCATACCGAAATTTTATTAATTAAAAGCAATTCGGTCTTTTCGAAATAATTTTTT
TAAACCTCGATTAATATATATTACTTCCTTTTCTCCCCCTTTTTATGTATGTTTTATGATTGTGATTTCC
AATACGTGTACATTCTTGATTAATTTATTCTCTCCAGCAACAAGTTGCAAATTGGAATTAGAGAGTCAGT
GTTAGAGAAATACGAGTTTCCCTCTTTTTAATGTAAAGTTTATTGTTTCACCACTCGTGCAGGTGTTAAC
ATGCTTTTTCGATCGCCCTTACGAACTTTTTTATTTATATGTCAATAAATATTTTACTGATTTCATAAAA
TTATTTTTAATCATTTATTTACTATTTTAAAAAAAATTAAAATGTTGCATGATTTTAATAACCAAAATTA
CTAATTTTAAAAAGAAACAACACTGGTTTTATGTTGTCTGATCTGAGAAATTCGTTAGTGAAATACAAGA
AAAATAGCAAAAATAACTATGTATGTACAAAATAATAGGGCACCAACAAAAATATTTTTCTGTAATATAT
TTGTCATGGTTTTCTGGATTTTAAAACACTCAAAATATTATCTTGAATGAGCAAGGCATAGCTTAATCTA
GAGAAAATGATGTGAGCTGATGTGAACAGAAAAAAGATACGTTCCAAAAAGTCACCAATTTTCATTGTAT
TATTTACCAGCATTAATTTTTTTAAATCAAGGTAGAGTAGCGTCAGCTAGGAAATTGTTAAAACCTGGAT
AAAATTGCCAGTTATTATAAAAAGCATTTCAAAAATAATTTTAAATTTTCTAATAGTAGTCAAAAATTGG
TGGTTATTCAGTTTTGATAATTCGTAATTTAGGAAAACTACCGTTTTTTTTTTCAAAATTTTACAAGAAG
CTTTTGACTAGAAATTTTAAAATAACTGAAATGTTTTGGAGGGAATCAGTATGAAATTTGGTATTTTTGG
ATTATTTTATATCTATTTAGATAAAATTGGTGCCGTTTCTTTGACTATTTGTTGTTCAAAAGACCAGCAG
ACCAAAAGCTAAGCTTAAAATTTCTGCATATATTTCAGTTCTTTTTTACATCGTAAAAGAAAAAATTCTA
ATCTTTTTACCTCCATTGCGACATTTTCCCAGACTTTATGCATCAAACATACCTCCTTTTTTGTTTTCTA
GAAACTACTGAACCGGATATATGCCAGGGCGCGCCTCTAGAGGATCCCCGGGATTGGCCAAAGGACCCAA
AGGTATGTTTCGAATGATACTAACATAACATAGAACATTTTCAGGAGGACCCTTGGCTAGGATGGGCCCT
AAAAAGAAGCGTAAAGCTAGCATGATGTTGAAGAAGATTCTCAAAATTGAAGAACTGGATGAGCGTGAGC
TCATCGACATCGAGGTCTCCGGAAACCACCTCTTCTACGCCAACGACATCCTCACCCACAACTCCTCCTC
CGATGTACTGCAGTCTGGTGGCGGAGGGGCTCCTAGGGGTTCCGGACGGGCTGACGCATTGGACGATTTT
GATCTGGATATGCTGGGAAGTGACGCCCTCGATGATTTTGACCTTGACATGCTTGGTTCGGATGCCCTTG
ATGACTTTGACCTCGACATGCTCGGCAGTGACGCCCTTGATGATTTCGACCTGGACATGCTGATTAACTA
AGGTACCGAATTCGCTAGCCGGCCATACAAGTAATCCGGATGATCGACGCCAACGTCGTTGAATTTTCAA
ATTTTAAATACTGAATATTTGTTTTTTTTCCTATTATTTATTTATTCTCTTTGTGTTTTTTTTCTTGCTT
TCTAAAAAATTAATTCAATCCAAATCTAAACATTTTTTTTTCTCTTTCCGTCTCCCAATTCGTATTCCGC
TCCTCTCATCTGAACACAATGTGCAAGTTTATTTATCTTCTCGCTTTCATTTCATTAGGACGTGGGGGGA
ATTGGTGGAAGGGGGAAACACACAAAAGGATGATGGAAATGAAATAAGGACACACAATATGCAACAACAT
TCAATTCAGAAATATGGAGGAAGGTTTAAAAGAAAACATAAAAATATATAGAGGAGGAAGGAAAACTAGT
AAAAAATAAGCAAAGAAATTAGGCGAACGATGAGAATTGTCCTCGCTTGGGCCCAAAAGGCCTTTTTTTT
TTGGCGCCGACGTCAGGTGGCACTTTTCGGGGAAATGTGCGCGGAACCCCTATTTGTTTATTTTTCTAAA
TACATTCAAATATGTATCCGCTCATGAGACAATAACCCTGATAAATGCTTCAATAATATTGAAAAAGGAA
GAGTATGAGTATTCAACATTTCCGTGTCGCCCTTATTCCCTTTTTTGCGGCATTTTGCCTTCCTGTTTTT
GCTCACCCAGAAACGCTGGTGAAAGTAAAAGATGCTGAAGATCAGTTGGGTGCACGAGTGGGTTACATCG
AACTGGATCTCAACAGCGGTAAGATCCTTGAGAGTTTTCGCCCCGAAGAACGTTTTCCAATGATGAGCAC
TTTTAAAGTTCTGCTATGTGGCGCGGTATTATCCCGTATTGACGCCGGGCAAGAGCAACTCGGTCGCCGC
ATACACTATTCTCAGAATGACTTGGTTGAGTACTCACCAGTCACAGAAAAGCATCTTACGGATGGCATGA
CAGTAAGAGAATTATGCAGTGCTGCCATAACCATGAGTGATAACACTGCGGCCAACTTACTTCTGACAAC
GATCGGAGGACCGAAGGAGCTAACCGCTTTTTTGCACAACATGGGGGATCATGTAACTCGCCTTGATCGT
TGGGAACCGGAGCTGAATGAAGCCATACCAAACGACGAGCGTGACACCACGATGCCTGTAGCAATGGCAA
CAACGTTGCGCAAACTATTAACTGGCGAACTACTTACTCTAGCTTCCCGGCAACAATTAATAGACTGGAT
GGAGGCGGATAAAGTTGCAGGACCACTTCTGCGCTCGGCCCTTCCGGCTGGCTGGTTTATTGCTGATAAA
TCTGGAGCCGGTGAGCGTGGGTCTCGCGGTATCATTGCAGCACTGGGGCCAGATGGTAAGCCCTCCCGTA
TCGTAGTTATCTACACGACGGGGAGTCAGGCAACTATGGATGAACGAAATAGACAGATCGCTGAGATAGG
TGCCTCACTGATTAAGCATTGGTAACTGTCAGACCAAGTTTACTCATATATACTTTAGATTGATTTAAAA
CTTCATTTTTAATTTAAAAGGATCTAGGTGAAGATCCTTTTTGATAATCTCATGACCAAAATCCCTTAAC
GTGAGTTTTCGTTCCACTGAGCGTCAGACCCCGTAGAAAAGATCAAAGGATCTTCTTGAGATCCTTTTTT
TCTGCGCGTAATCTGCTGCTTGCAAACAAAAAAACCACCGCTACCAGCGGTGGTTTGTTTGCCGGATCAA
GAGCTACCAACTCTTTTTCCGAAGGTAACTGGCTTCAGCAGAGCGCAGATACCAAATACTGTTCTTCTAG
TGTAGCCGTAGTTAGGCCACCACTTCAAGAACTCTGTAGCACCGCCTACATACCTCGCTCTGCTAATCCT
GTTACCAGTGGCTGCTGCCAGTGGCGATAAGTCGTGTCTTACCGGGTTGGACTCAAGACGATAGTTACCG
GATAAGGCGCAGCGGTCGGGCTGAACGGGGGGTTCGTGCACACAGCCCAGCTTGGAGCGAACGACCTACA
CCGAACTGAGATACCTACAGCGTGAGCTATGAGAAAGCGCCACGCTTCCCGAAGGGAGAAAGGCGGACAG
GTATCCGGTAAGCGGCAGGGTCGGAACAGGAGAGCGCACGAGGGAGCTTCCAGGGGGAAACGCCTGGTAT
CTTTATAGTCCTGTCGGGTTTCGCCACCTCTGACTTGAGCGTCGATTTTTGTGATGCTCGTCAGGGGGGC
GGAGCCTATGGAAAAACGCCAGCAACGCGGCCTTTTTACGGTTCCTGGCCTTTTGCTGGCCTTTTGCTCA
CATGTTCTTTCCTGCGTTATCCCCTGATTCTGTGGATAACCGTATTACCGCCTTTGAGTGAGCTGATACC
GCTCGCCGCAGCCGAACGACCGAGCGCAGCGAGTCAGTGAGCGAGGAAGCGGAAGAGCGCCCAATACGCA
AACCGCCTCTCCCCGCGCGTTGGCCGATTCATTAATGCAGCTGGCACGACAGGTTTCCCGACTGGAAAGC
GGGCAGTGAGCGCAACGCAATTAATGTGAGTTAGCTCACTCATTAGGCACCCCAGGCTTTACACTTTATG
CTTCCGGCTCGTATGTTGTGTGGAATTGTGAGCGGATAACAATTTCACACAGGAAACAGCTATGACCATG
ATTACGCCAAGCTGTAAGTTTAAACATGATCTTACTAACTAACTATTCTCATTTAAATTTTCAGAGCTTA
AAAATGGCTGAAATCACTCACAACGATGGATACGCTAACAACTTGGAAATGAAAT
Features (pLannotate 1.2.2; 9 found; start..end, strand, type, name):
   2415..2432    -  misc_feature   MCS (fragment): pUC18/19 multiple cloning site
   2833..2849    +  CDS            VP96 (fragment): 6 tandem repeats of the minimal activation domain of herpes simplex virus VP16 (Cheng et al., 2013)
   3400..3504    +  promoter       AmpR promoter: bla
   3505..4365    +  CDS            AmpR: β-lactamase; bla; confers resistance to ampicillin, carbenicillin, and related antibiotics
   4536..5124    +  rep_origin     ori: high-copy-number ColE1/pMB1/pBR322/pUC origin of replication
   5307..5399    +  CDS            lacI (fragment): lac repressor; lacI; The lac repressor binds to the lac operator to inhibit transcription in E. coli. This inhibition can be relieved by adding lactose or isopropyl-β-D-thiogalactopyranoside (IPTG).
   5412..5433    +  protein_bind   CAP binding site: CAP binding activates transcription in the presence of cAMP. E. coli catabolite activator protein
   5448..5478    +  promoter       lac promoter: promoter for the E. coli lac operon
   5486..5502    +  protein_bind   lac operator: The lac repressor binds to the lac operator to inhibit transcription in E. coli. This inhibition can be relieved by adding lactose or isopropyl-β-D-thiogalactopyranoside (IPTG). lac repressor encoded by lacI
