[The description below was written by a language model from this plasmid's Addgene catalogue record and pLannotate feature annotations shown in this document.]
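Description:
pWP026 is a C. elegans expression plasmid built on the pAH36 backbone and maintained in E. coli as a high-copy construct. It replicates from a ColE1/pUC-type origin and is selected with ampicillin through the bla gene under its own promoter. The sequenced record is 5,655 nt, matching the stated backbone of about 3.3 kb plus a 2.4 kb insert. Remnants of pUC-style cloning architecture (a lac promoter, operator and CAP site, a lacI fragment and a piece of the pUC multiple cloning site) flank the insert region and play no evident role in the worm.

The insert, Psrb-6-NLS-gp41-1-C-intein-cGAL(AD), places the srb-6 promoter upstream of a fusion protein made of a nuclear localisation signal, the C-terminal half of the gp41-1 split intein and the activation-domain half of the cGAL transcriptional activator. The automated annotation does not resolve most of these parts. It detects only a short fragment resembling VP16-derived activation-domain repeats, which fits the presence of an activation domain but does not define it. No 3′ UTR is annotated, and the cloning sites are recorded as unknown.

The design is that of a split, intersectional driver. The activation-domain half is inactive alone, and must meet a complementary N-intein-tagged DNA-binding half, presumably expressed from a partner plasmid under a second promoter. In cells where both promoters are active, intein trans-splicing would join the halves into a functional cGAL that drives UAS-linked effector transgenes. The record describes pWP026 as the co-expression plasmid for restricting this activity to the PHB sensory neurons, as part of a cGAL-UAS bipartite toolkit for C. elegans sensory neurons.
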