Addgene plasmid #198800: pWP026
Purpose: Co-expression plasmid for the PHB neurons
Depositing lab: Paul Sternberg. Depositing organization: California Institute of Technology. Publication: A cGAL-UAS bipartite expression toolkit for Caenorhabditis elegans sensory neurons. Nava S, Palma W, Wan X, Oh JY, Gharib S, Wang H, Revanna JS, Tan M, Zhang M, Liu J, Chen CH, Lee JS, Perry B, Sternberg PW. Proc Natl Acad Sci U S A. 2023 Dec 19;120(51):e2221680120. doi: 10.1073/pnas.2221680120. Epub 2023 Dec 14. PubMed 38096407.
Backbone
  Vector backbone: pAH36
  Backbone size w/o insert (bp): 3284
  Vector type: Worm Expression
Growth in bacteria
  Bacterial resistance: Ampicillin, 100 μg/mL
  Growth temperature: 37°C
  Growth strain: DH5alpha
  Copy number: High Copy
Gene/Insert
  Gene/Insert name: Psrb-6-NLS-gp41-1-C-intein-cGAL(AD)
  Species: C. elegans (nematode)
  Insert size (bp): 2371
  Cloning method: Restriction Enzyme; 5′ cloning site Unknown (unknown if destroyed); 3′ cloning site Unknown (unknown if destroyed)
Terms and licenses: Academic/Nonprofit Terms; Industry Terms: Not Available to Industry
How to cite: pWP026 was a gift from Paul Sternberg (Addgene plasmid # 198800 ; http://n2t.net/addgene:198800 ; RRID:Addgene_198800)
