>Addgene plasmid #198800 | pWP026 | depositor partial sequence | sequence record 385054 | srb-6 promoter
CCACAGTTACTGTTGTTACAGACTCTACATCTATTAATATAATGCGGTCACTCTACATCATCAGCCTGAC
AATCCTCGACATAGTACTTTGCATGGCTCCAATGCCTCATATTGATTGGTGTCTTTATTGGAGATATTTC
AATAAGGATCAATTTAGGCCCGAATGTAACGGAGTGTACCGTCTGAGGTTTGCGAAACATAAAGGTGAGG
AAAAAAGTTTTTATTAACTTTTTAAAGAAAATTGATAATCAATTCTTTCATTCATTCTTCTCATTCAGCA
TAATTCCTAATTCCAGCTCACGATCATCGACCCCGAGTAACCCCTCAACTATCAAGTGTCCCATGGACAC
CAGCAGCACCAGTTCCAAGATTCAACTCTTTTGTCAATACGAACTCTATAATCATAAGCAATGAAAATGG
ATTTGGTAAGAGTTGAAAGTTAAATTAAAGCCAGAATGAAATTTCTAAGTTGCCATCTTAAAATCAAATG
TTAATGCATTTCAGGAGAGTGTCGACCGCATCATACAAATTGCCAGCAATCCGGACAATGTTCATCAAAT
CAATTATGCATAGACAGTAATGGATATTGTTGTGGCAATAAAAAGTAGGTTAAGCAATTGATTTTGAAAT
CACATAATTTCCAATTTATTTTTTTCCTAACGAAACTTAGTTTTTTTTAATGAGAATACAAAAATAGAAA
TCGAAATTTCCAGAATAATAACCGAATGCCCATCACCATCCTCTCTTGTTGCTCATTGTGCATTCCGTCG
TCGTCAAGTGAATTGGTGTGAATCAGATTCCGAATGTGCACCACACTTGGCTCCACGTCAGAACAGATTT
TTCTTTAACGACGCCACAGTTCTGGACAGCATTCAGAAGTCTCCATCACTTTGCTGCCCGACCCAATGTG
GTTATAATGTGTGTGTTCGATAGGCTTCTGGTATTGTGCTCTTTATACTTGAAAGAGCACAACACACCTG
TGACCAGAGTCCTCATGACAAGAATTTTTTTTCAGTATTTGTATATTTCGATGAGAAAAAAACACACTTT
TTGTATTTTTAGTTTGGTCAGATCTTTGCCAAAACTGCTGAACTTTTGAGCAAAACTATTTGACGCATGA
CTTTCATTCTTTGCGATTGATGTGCTATGCAGATTTTCTTGAAACTTTAGCATACCGAAATTTTATTAAT
TAAAAGCAATTCGGTCTTTTCGAAATAATTTTTTTAAACCTCGATTAATATATATTACTTCCTTTTCTCC
CCCTTTTTATGTATGTTTTATGATTGTGATTTCCAATACGTGTACATTCTTGATTAATTTATTCTCTCCA
GCAACAAGTTGCAAATTGGAATTAGAGAGTCAGTGTTAGAGAAATACGAGTTTCCCTCTTTTTAATGTAA
AGTTTATTGTTTCACCACTCGTGCAGGTGTTAACATGCTTTTTCGATCGCCCTTACGAACTTTTTTATTT
ATATGTCAATAAATATTTTACTGATTTCATAAAATTATTTTTAATCATTTATTTACTATTTTAAAAAAAA
TTAAAATGTTGCATGATTTTAATAACCAAAATTACTAATTTTAAAAAGAAACAACACTGGTTTTATGTTG
TCTGATCTGAGAAATTCGTTAGTGAAATACAAGAAAAATAGCAAAAATAACTATGTATGTACAAAATAAT
AGGGCACCAACAAAAATATTTTTCTGTAATATATTTGTCATGGTTTTCTGGATTTTAAAACACTCAAAAT
ATTATCTTGAATGAGCAAGGCATAGCTTAATCTAGAGAAAATGATGTGAGCTGATGTGAACAGAAAAAAG
ATACGTTCCAAAAAGTCACCAATTTTCATTGTATTATTTACCAGCATTAATTTTTTTAAATCAAGGTAGA
GTAGCGTCAGCTAGGAAATTGTTAAAACCTGGATAAAATTGCCAGTTATTATAAAAAGCATTTCAAAAAT
AATTTTAAATTTTCTAATAGTAGTCAAAAATTGGTGGTTATTCAGTTTTGATAATTCGTAATTTAGGAAA
ACTACCGTTTTTTTTTTCAAAATTTTACAAGAAGCTTTTGACTAGAAATTTTAAAATAACTGAAATGTTT
TGGAGGGAATCAGTATGAAATTTGGTATTTTTGGATTATTTTATATCTATTTAGATAAAATTGGTGCCGT
TTCTTTGACTATTTGTTGTTCAAAAGACCAGCAGACCAAAAGCTAAGCTTAAAATTTCTGCATATATTTC
AGTTCTTTTTTACATCGTAAAAGAAAAAATTCTAATCTTTTTACCTCCATTGCGACATTTTCCCAGACTT
TATGCATCAAACATACCTCCTTTTTTGTTTTCTAGAAACTACTGAACCGGATATATGCCAG
